Addgene plasmid #121736: IO301: pMVP (R4-R3) eYFP
Purpose: pMVP R4-R3 entry plasmid, contains eYFP for 3- or 4-component MultiSite Gateway Pro assembly
Depositing lab: Christopher Newgard. Depositing organization: Duke University. Publication: Creation of versatile cloning platforms for transgene expression and dCas9-based epigenome editing. Haldeman JM, Conway AE, Arlotto ME, Slentz DH, Muoio DM, Becker TC, Newgard CB. Nucleic Acids Res. 2018 Dec 27. pii: 5264291. doi: 10.1093/nar/gky1286. PubMed 30590691.
Backbone
  Vector backbone: pDONR221 P4r-P3r
  Backbone manufacturer: Invitrogen
  Backbone size w/o insert (bp): 2664
  Vector type: Synthetic Biology ; pMVP Gateway Entry Plasmid
Growth in bacteria
  Bacterial resistance: Kanamycin, 50 μg/mL
  Growth temperature: 37°C
  Growth strain: DH5alpha
  Copy number: High Copy
Gene/Insert
  Gene/Insert name: eYFP
  Species: Synthetic
  Insert size (bp): 723
  Cloning method: Gateway Cloning
  Sequencing primers: 5′ M13F; 3′ M13R
Terms and licenses: Academic/Nonprofit Terms; Industry Terms: Not Available to Industry
How to cite: IO301: pMVP (R4-R3) eYFP was a gift from Christopher Newgard (Addgene plasmid # 121736 ; http://n2t.net/addgene:121736 ; RRID:Addgene_121736)
