[The description below was written by a language model from this plasmid's Addgene catalogue record and pLannotate feature annotations shown in this document.]
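Description:
IO301: pMVP (R4-R3) eYFP is a Gateway entry plasmid from the pMVP modular cloning platform. It was built by Gateway recombination into the Invitrogen pDONR221 P4r-P3r donor backbone and totals about 3.4 kb. It is a bacterial cloning intermediate rather than an expression vector in its own right. It replicates in E. coli from a high-copy ColE1/pUC-type origin and is selected with kanamycin through an aminoglycoside phosphotransferase (KanR) gene. The rrnB T1 and T2 terminators sit upstream of the recombination cassette, where they insulate the insert from read-through transcription originating in the backbone. Short lacI and lacZα fragments and a T7 promoter flanking the cassette are backbone remnants, and the M13 forward and reverse priming sites are recorded for sequencing across the insert.

The payload is a synthetic, mammalian codon-optimized enhanced yellow fluorescent protein (eYFP) coding sequence of roughly 720 bp. It is flanked by attR-type recombination sites corresponding to the R4 and R3 positions. The automated annotation labels the upstream site as attR1 overlapping an attB4 core. Given the plasmid name and backbone, this most likely reflects the attR4 site rather than a true attR1. No promoter or polyadenylation signal accompanies eYFP in this plasmid. Those elements are supplied by other entry modules and by the destination vector.

The plasmid is intended for 3- or 4-component MultiSite Gateway Pro LR assemblies. In these, the R4-R3 module occupies a defined internal position alongside other pMVP entry clones, so eYFP can be incorporated as a fluorescent reporter or fusion component in custom transgene expression constructs.
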