Features (pLannotate 1.2.2; 11 found; start..end, strand, type, name):
    121..213     +  CDS            lacI (fragment): lac repressor; lacI; The lac repressor binds to the lac operator to inhibit transcription in E. coli. This inhibition can be relieved by adding lactose or isopropyl-β-D-thiogalactopyranoside (IPTG).
    268..295     -  terminator     rrnB T2 terminator: transcription terminator T2 from the E. coli rrnB gene
    427..470     +  terminator     rrnB T1 terminator: Escherichia coli rrnB; transcription terminator T1 from the E. coli rrnB gene
    517..553     -  CDS            lacZα (fragment): LacZα fragment of β-galactosidase; lacZ fragment
    603..722     -  protein_bind   attR1: mutant version of attR; recombination site for the Gateway® LR reaction LR Clonase™
    706..726     -  protein_bind   attB4: mutant version of attB; core recombination site for the Gateway® BP reaction BP Clonase™
    729..1448    +  CDS            EYFP: enhanced YFP mammalian codon-optimized
   1450..1573    +  protein_bind   attR3: mutant version of attR; recombination site for the Gateway® LR reaction LR Clonase™
   1629..1647    -  promoter       T7 promoter: promoter for bacteriophage T7 RNA polymerase
   1781..2590    +  CDS            KanR: aminoglycoside phosphotransferase; aph(3')-Ia; confers resistance to kanamycin in bacteria or G418 (Geneticin®) in eukaryotes
   2737..3325    +  rep_origin     ori: high-copy-number ColE1/pMB1/pBR322/pUC origin of replication
>Addgene plasmid #121736 | IO301: pMVP (R4-R3) eYFP | addgene full sequence | sequence record 237163 | Addgene NGS Result
CTTTCCTGCGTTATCCCCTGATTCTGTGGATAACCGTATTACCGCCTTTGAGTGAGCTGATACCGCTCGC
CGCAGCCGAACGACCGAGCGCAGCGAGTCAGTGAGCGAGGAAGCGGAAGAGCGCCCAATACGCAAACCGC
CTCTCCCCGCGCGTTGGCCGATTCATTAATGCAGCTGGCACGACAGGTTTCCCGACTGGAAAGCGGGCAG
TGAGCGCAACGCAATTAATACGCGTACCGCTAGCCAGGAAGAGTTTGTAGAAACGCAAAAAGGCCATCCG
TCAGGATGGCCTTCTGCTTAGTTTGATGCCTGGCAGTTTATGGCGGGCGTCCTGCCCGCCACCCTCCGGG
CCGTTGCTTCACAACGTTCAAATCCGCTCCCGGCGGATTTGTCCTACTCAGGAGAGCGTTCACCGACAAA
CAACAGATAAAACGAAAGGCCCAGTCTTCCGACTGAGCCTTTCGTTTTATTTGATGCCTGGCAGTTCCCT
ACTCTCGCGTTAACGCTAGCATGGATGTTTTCCCAGTCACGACGTTGTAAAACGACGGCCAGTCTTAAGC
TCGGGCCCCTACAGGTCACTAATACCATCTAAGTAGTTGATTCATAGTGACTGGATATGTTGTGTTTTAC
AGTATTATGTAGTCTGTTTTTTATGCAAAATCTAATTTAATATATTGATATTTATATCATTTTACGTTTC
TCGTTCAACTTTTCTATACAAAGTTGCCATGGTGAGCAAGGGCGAGGAGCTGTTCACCGGGGTGGTGCCC
ATCCTGGTCGAGCTGGACGGCGACGTAAACGGCCACAAGTTCAGCGTGTCCGGCGAGGGCGAGGGCGATG
CCACCTACGGCAAGCTGACCCTGAAGTTCATCTGCACCACCGGCAAGCTGCCCGTGCCCTGGCCCACCCT
CGTGACCACCTTCGGCTACGGCCTGCAGTGCTTCGCCCGCTACCCCGACCACATGAAGCAGCACGACTTC
TTCAAGTCCGCCATGCCCGAAGGCTACGTCCAGGAGCGCACCATCTTCTTCAAGGACGACGGCAACTACA
AGACCCGCGCCGAGGTGAAGTTCGAGGGCGACACCCTGGTGAACCGCATCGAGCTGAAGGGCATCGACTT
CAAGGAGGACGGCAACATCCTGGGGCACAAGCTGGAGTACAACTACAACAGCCACAACGTCTATATCATG
GCCGACAAGCAGAAGAACGGCATCAAGGTGAACTTCAAGATCCGCCACAACATCGAGGACGGCAGCGTGC
AGCTCGCCGACCACTACCAGCAGAACACCCCCATCGGCGACGGCCCCGTGCTGCTGCCCGACAACCACTA
CCTGAGCTACCAGTCCGCCCTGAGCAAAGACCCCAACGAGAAGCGCGATCACATGGTCCTGCTGGAGTTC
GTGACCGCCGCCGGGATCACTCTCGGCATGGACGAGCTGTACAAGTAAACAACTTTGTATAATAAAGTTG
AACGAGAAACGTAAAATGATATAAATATCAATATATTAAATTAGATTTTGCATAAAAAACAGACTACATA
ATACTGTAAAACACAACATATCCAGTCACTATGAATCAACTACTTAGATGGTATTAGTGACCTGTACTGC
AGGGCGGCCGCGATATCCCCTATAGTGAGTCGTATTACATGGTCATAGCTGTTTCCTGGCAGCTCTGGCC
CGTGTCTCAAAATCTCTGATGTTACATTGCACAAGATAAAAATATATCATCATGAACAATAAAACTGTCT
GCTTACATAAACAGTAATACAAGGGGTGTTATGAGCCATATTCAACGGGAAACGTCGAGGCCGCGATTAA
ATTCCAACATGGATGCTGATTTATATGGGTATAAATGGGCTCGCGATAATGTCGGGCAATCAGGTGCGAC
AATCTATCGCTTGTATGGGAAGCCCGATGCGCCAGAGTTGTTTCTGAAACATGGCAAAGGTAGCGTTGCC
AATGATGTTACAGATGAGATGGTCAGACTAAACTGGCTGACGGAATTTATGCCTCTTCCGACCATCAAGC
ATTTTATCCGTACTCCTGATGATGCATGGTTACTCACCACTGCGATCCCCGGAAAAACAGCATTCCAGGT
ATTAGAAGAATATCCTGATTCAGGTGAAAATATTGTTGATGCGCTGGCAGTGTTCCTGCGCCGGTTGCAT
TCGATTCCTGTTTGTAATTGTCCTTTTAACAGCGATCGCGTATTTCGTCTCGCTCAGGCGCAATCACGAA
TGAATAACGGTTTGGTTGATGCGAGTGATTTTGATGACGAGCGTAATGGCTGGCCTGTTGAACAAGTCTG
GAAAGAAATGCATAAACTTTTGCCATTCTCACCGGATTCAGTCGTCACTCATGGTGATTTCTCACTTGAT
AACCTTATTTTTGACGAGGGGAAATTAATAGGTTGTATTGATGTTGGACGAGTCGGAATCGCAGACCGAT
ACCAGGATCTTGCCATCCTATGGAACTGCCTCGGTGAGTTTTCTCCTTCATTACAGAAACGGCTTTTTCA
AAAATATGGTATTGATAATCCTGATATGAATAAATTGCAGTTTCATTTGATGCTCGATGAGTTTTTCTAA
TCAGAATTGGTTAATTGGTTGTAACACTGGCAGAGCATTACGCTGACTTGACGGGACGGCGCAAGCTCAT
GACCAAAATCCCTTAACGTGAGTTACGCGTCGTTCCACTGAGCGTCAGACCCCGTAGAAAAGATCAAAGG
ATCTTCTTGAGATCCTTTTTTTCTGCGCGTAATCTGCTGCTTGCAAACAAAAAAACCACCGCTACCAGCG
GTGGTTTGTTTGCCGGATCAAGAGCTACCAACTCTTTTTCCGAAGGTAACTGGCTTCAGCAGAGCGCAGA
TACCAAATACTGTTCTTCTAGTGTAGCCGTAGTTAGGCCACCACTTCAAGAACTCTGTAGCACCGCCTAC
ATACCTCGCTCTGCTAATCCTGTTACCAGTGGCTGCTGCCAGTGGCGATAAGTCGTGTCTTACCGGGTTG
GACTCAAGACGATAGTTACCGGATAAGGCGCAGCGGTCGGGCTGAACGGGGGGTTCGTGCACACAGCCCA
GCTTGGAGCGAACGACCTACACCGAACTGAGATACCTACAGCGTGAGCTATGAGAAAGCGCCACGCTTCC
CGAAGGGAGAAAGGCGGACAGGTATCCGGTAAGCGGCAGGGTCGGAACAGGAGAGCGCACGAGGGAGCTT
CCAGGGGGAAACGCCTGGTATCTTTATAGTCCTGTCGGGTTTCGCCACCTCTGACTTGAGCGTCGATTTT
TGTGATGCTCGTCAGGGGGGCGGAGCCTATGGAAAAACGCCAGCAACGCGGCCTTTTTACGGTTCCTGGC
CTTTTGCTGGCCTTTTGCTCACATGTT
